>Addgene plasmid #159097 | p35S::SP-mCherry-GFP-HDEL | depositor full sequence | sequence record 318333 | p35S::SP-mCherry-GFP-HDEL sequence 11495 bps
CTTAGCTTGAGCTTGGATCAGATTGTCGTTTCCCGCCTTCAGTTTAAACTATCAGTGTTTGACAGGATAT
ATTGGCGGGTAAACCTAAGAGAAAAGAGCGTTTATTAGAATAACGGATATTTAAAAGGGCGTGAAAAGGT
TTATCCGTTCGTCCATTTGTATGTGCATGCCAACCACAGGGTTCCCCTCGGGATCAAAGTACTTTGATCC
AACCCCTCCGCTGCTATAGTGCAGTCGGCTTCTGACGTTCAGTGCAGCCGTCTTCTGAAAACGACATGTC
GCACAAGTCCTAAGTTACGCGACAGGCTGCCGCCCTGCCCTTTTCCTGGCGTTTTCTTGTCGCGTGTTTT
AGTCGCATAAAGTAGAATACTTGCGACTAGAACCGGAGACATTACGCCATGAACAAGAGCGCCGCCGCTG
GCCTGCTGGGCTATGCCCGCGTCAGCACCGACGACCAGGACTTGACCAACCAACGGGCCGAACTGCACGC
GGCCGGCTGCACCAAGCTGTTTTCCGAGAAGATCACCGGCACCAGGCGCGACCGCCCGGAGCTGGCCAGG
ATGCTTGACCACCTACGCCCTGGCGACGTTGTGACAGTGACCAGGCTAGACCGCCTGGCCCGCAGCACCC
GCGACCTACTGGACATTGCCGAGCGCATCCAGGAGGCCGGCGCGGGCCTGCGTAGCCTGGCAGAGCCGTG
GGCCGACACCACCACGCCGGCCGGCCGCATGGTGTTGACCGTGTTCGCCGGCATTGCCGAGTTCGAGCGT
TCCCTAATCATCGACCGCACCCGGAGCGGGCGCGAGGCCGCCAAGGCCCGAGGCGTGAAGTTTGGCCCCC
GCCCTACCCTCACCCCGGCACAGATCGCGCACGCCCGCGAGCTGATCGACCAGGAAGGCCGCACCGTGAA
AGAGGCGGCTGCACTGCTTGGCGTGCATCGCTCGACCCTGTACCGCGCACTTGAGCGCAGCGAGGAAGTG
ACGCCCACCGAGGCCAGGCGGCGCGGTGCCTTCCGTGAGGACGCATTGACCGAGGCCGACGCCCTGGCGG
CCGCCGAGAATGAACGCCAAGAGGAACAAGCATGAAACCGCACCAGGACGGCCAGGACGAACCGTTTTTC
ATTACCGAAGAGATCGAGGCGGAGATGATCGCGGCCGGGTACGTGTTCGAGCCGCCCGCGCACGTCTCAA
CCGTGCGGCTGCATGAAATCCTGGCCGGTTTGTCTGATGCCAAGCTGGCGGCCTGGCCGGCCAGCTTGGC
CGCTGAAGAAACCGAGCGCCGCCGTCTAAAAAGGTGATGTGTATTTGAGTAAAACAGCTTGCGTCATGCG
GTCGCTGCGTATATGATGCGATGAGTAAATAAACAAATACGCAAGGGGAACGCATGAAGGTTATCGCTGT
ACTTAACCAGAAAGGCGGGTCAGGCAAGACGACCATCGCAACCCATCTAGCCCGCGCCCTGCAACTCGCC
GGGGCCGATGTTCTGTTAGTCGATTCCGATCCCCAGGGCAGTGCCCGCGATTGGGCGGCCGTGCGGGAAG
ATCAACCGCTAACCGTTGTCGGCATCGACCGCCCGACGATTGACCGCGACGTGAAGGCCATCGGCCGGCG
CGACTTCGTAGTGATCGACGGAGCGCCCCAGGCGGCGGACTTGGCTGTGTCCGCGATCAAGGCAGCCGAC
TTCGTGCTGATTCCGGTGCAGCCAAGCCCTTACGACATATGGGCCACCGCCGACCTGGTGGAGCTGGTTA
AGCAGCGCATTGAGGTCACGGATGGAAGGCTACAAGCGGCCTTTGTCGTGTCGCGGGCGATCAAAGGCAC
GCGCATCGGCGGTGAGGTTGCCGAGGCGCTGGCCGGGTACGAGCTGCCCATTCTTGAGTCCCGTATCACG
CAGCGCGTGAGCTACCCAGGCACTGCCGCCGCCGGCACAACCGTTCTTGAATCAGAACCCGAGGGCGACG
CTGCCCGCGAGGTCCAGGCGCTGGCCGCTGAAATTAAATCAAAACTCATTTGAGTTAATGAGGTAAAGAG
AAAATGAGCAAAAGCACAAACACGCTAAGTGCCGGCCGTCCGAGCGCACGCAGCAGCAAGGCTGCAACGT
TGGCCAGCCTGGCAGACACGCCAGCCATGAAGCGGGTCAACTTTCAGTTGCCGGCGGAGGATCACACCAA
GCTGAAGATGTACGCGGTACGCCAAGGCAAGACCATTACCGAGCTGCTATCTGAATACATCGCGCAGCTA
CCAGAGTAAATGAGCAAATGAATAAATGAGTAGATGAATTTTAGCGGCTAAAGGAGGCGGCATGGAAAAT
CAAGAACAACCAGGCACCGACGCCGTGGAATGCCCCATGTGTGGAGGAACGGGCGGTTGGCCAGGCGTAA
GCGGCTGGGTTGTCTGCCGGCCCTGCAATGGCACTGGAACCCCCAAGCCCGAGGAATCGGCGTGACGGTC
GCAAACCATCCGGCCCGGTACAAATCGGCGCGGCGCTGGGTGATGACCTGGTGGAGAAGTTGAAGGCCGC
GCAGGCCGCCCAGCGGCAACGCATCGAGGCAGAAGCACGCCCCGGTGAATCGTGGCAAGCGGCCGCTGAT
CGAATCCGCAAAGAATCCCGGCAACCGCCGGCAGCCGGTGCGCCGTCGATTAGGAAGCCGCCCAAGGGCG
ACGAGCAACCAGATTTTTTCGTTCCGATGCTCTATGACGTGGGCACCCGCGATAGTCGCAGCATCATGGA
CGTGGCCGTTTTCCGTCTGTCGAAGCGTGACCGACGAGCTGGCGAGGTGATCCGCTACGAGCTTCCAGAC
GGGCACGTAGAGGTTTCCGCAGGGCCGGCCGGCATGGCCAGTGTGTGGGATTACGACCTGGTACTGATGG
CGGTTTCCCATCTAACCGAATCCATGAACCGATACCGGGAAGGGAAGGGAGACAAGCCCGGCCGCGTGTT
CCGTCCACACGTTGCGGACGTACTCAAGTTCTGCCGGCGAGCCGATGGCGGAAAGCAGAAAGACGACCTG
GTAGAAACCTGCATTCGGTTAAACACCACGCACGTTGCCATGCAGCGTACGAAGAAGGCCAAGAACGGCC
GCCTGGTGACGGTATCCGAGGGTGAAGCCTTGATTAGCCGCTACAAGATCGTAAAGAGCGAAACCGGGCG
GCCGGAGTACATCGAGATCGAGCTAGCTGATTGGATGTACCGCGAGATCACAGAAGGCAAGAACCCGGAC
GTGCTGACGGTTCACCCCGATTACTTTTTGATCGATCCCGGCATCGGCCGTTTTCTCTACCGCCTGGCAC
GCCGCGCCGCAGGCAAGGCAGAAGCCAGATGGTTGTTCAAGACGATCTACGAACGCAGTGGCAGCGCCGG
AGAGTTCAAGAAGTTCTGTTTCACCGTGCGCAAGCTGATCGGGTCAAATGACCTGCCGGAGTACGATTTG
AAGGAGGAGGCGGGGCAGGCTGGCCCGATCCTAGTCATGCGCTACCGCAACCTGATCGAGGGCGAAGCAT
CCGCCGGTTCCTAATGTACGGAGCAGATGCTAGGGCAAATTGCCCTAGCAGGGGAAAAAGGTCGAAAAGG
TCTCTTTCCTGTGGATAGCACGTACATTGGGAACCCAAAGCCGTACATTGGGAACCGGAACCCGTACATT
GGGAACCCAAAGCCGTACATTGGGAACCGGTCACACATGTAAGTGACTGATATAAAAGAGAAAAAAGGCG
ATTTTTCCGCCTAAAACTCTTTAAAACTTATTAAAACTCTTAAAACCCGCCTGGCCTGTGCATAACTGTC
TGGCCAGCGCACAGCCGAAGAGCTGCAAAAAGCGCCTACCCTTCGGTCGCTGCGCTCCCTACGCCCCGCC
GCTTCGCGTCGGCCTATCGCGGCCGCTGGCCGCTCAAAAATGGCTGGCCTACGGCCAGGCAATCTACCAG
GGCGCGGACAAGCCGCGCCGTCGCCACTCGACCGCCGGCGCCCACATCAAGGCACCCTGCCTCGCGCGTT
TCGGTGATGACGGTGAAAACCTCTGACACATGCAGCTCCCGGAGACGGTCACAGCTTGTCTGTAAGCGGA
TGCCGGGAGCAGACAAGCCCGTCAGGGCGCGTCAGCGGGTGTTGGCGGGTGTCGGGGCGCAGCCATGACC
CAGTCACGTAGCGATAGCGGAGTGTATACTGGCTTAACTATGCGGCATCAGAGCAGATTGTACTGAGAGT
GCACCATATGCGGTGTGAAATACCGCACAGATGCGTAAGGAGAAAATACCGCATCAGGCGCTCTTCCGCT
TCCTCGCTCACTGACTCGCTGCGCTCGGTCGTTCGGCTGCGGCGAGCGGTATCAGCTCACTCAAAGGCGG
TAATACGGTTATCCACAGAATCAGGGGATAACGCAGGAAAGAACATGTGAGCAAAAGGCCAGCAAAAGGC
CAGGAACCGTAAAAAGGCCGCGTTGCTGGCGTTTTTCCATAGGCTCCGCCCCCCTGACGAGCATCACAAA
AATCGACGCTCAAGTCAGAGGTGGCGAAACCCGACAGGACTATAAAGATACCAGGCGTTTCCCCCTGGAA
GCTCCCTCGTGCGCTCTCCTGTTCCGACCCTGCCGCTTACCGGATACCTGTCCGCCTTTCTCCCTTCGGG
AAGCGTGGCGCTTTCTCATAGCTCACGCTGTAGGTATCTCAGTTCGGTGTAGGTCGTTCGCTCCAAGCTG
GGCTGTGTGCACGAACCCCCCGTTCAGCCCGACCGCTGCGCCTTATCCGGTAACTATCGTCTTGAGTCCA
ACCCGGTAAGACACGACTTATCGCCACTGGCAGCAGCCACTGGTAACAGGATTAGCAGAGCGAGGTATGT
AGGCGGTGCTACAGAGTTCTTGAAGTGGTGGCCTAACTACGGCTACACTAGAAGGACAGTATTTGGTATC
TGCGCTCTGCTGAAGCCAGTTACCTTCGGAAAAAGAGTTGGTAGCTCTTGATCCGGCAAACAAACCACCG
CTGGTAGCGGTGGTTTTTTTGTTTGCAAGCAGCAGATTACGCGCAGAAAAAAAGGATCTCAAGAAGATCC
TTTGATCTTTTCTACGGGGTCTGACGCTCAGTGGAACGAAAACTCACGTTAAGGGATTTTGGTCATGCAT
GATATATCTCCCAATTTGTGTAGGGCTTATTATGCACGCTTAAAAATAATAAAAGCAGACTTGACCTGAT
AGTTTGGCTGTGAGCAATTATGTGCTTAGTGCATCTAATCGCTTGAGTTAACGCCGGCGAAGCGGCGTCG
GCTTGAACGAATTTCTAGCTAGACATTATTTGCCGACTACCTTGGTGATCTCGCCTTTCACGTAGTGGAC
AAATTCTTCCAACTGATCTGCGCGCGAGGCCAAGCGATCTTCTTCTTGTCCAAGATAAGCCTGTCTAGCT
TCAAGTATGACGGGCTGATACTGGGCCGGCAGGCGCTCCATTGCCCAGTCGGCAGCGACATCCTTCGGCG
CGATTTTGCCGGTTACTGCGCTGTACCAAATGCGGGACAACGTAAGCACTACATTTCGCTCATCGCCAGC
CCAGTCGGGCGGCGAGTTCCATAGCGTTAAGGTTTCATTTAGCGCCTCAAATAGATCCTGTTCAGGAACC
GGATCAAAGAGTTCCTCCGCCGCTGGACCTACCAAGGCAACGCTATGTTCTCTTGCTTTTGTCAGCAAGA
TAGCCAGATCAATGTCGATCGTGGCTGGCTCGAAGATACCTGCAAGAATGTCATTGCGCTGCCATTCTCC
AAATTGCAGTTCGCGCTTAGCTGGATAACGCCACGGAATGATGTCGTCGTGCACAACAATGGTGACTTCT
ACAGCGCGGAGAATCTCGCTCTCTCCAGGGGAAGCCGAAGTTTCCAAAAGGTCGTTGATCAAAGCTCGCC
GCGTTGTTTCATCAAGCCTTACGGTCACCGTAACCAGCAAATCAATATCACTGTGTGGCTTCAGGCCGCC
ATCCACTGCGGAGCCGTACAAATGTACGGCCAGCAACGTCGGTTCGAGATGGCGCTCGATGACGCCAACT
ACCTCTGATAGTTGAGTCGATACTTCGGCGATCACCGCTTCCCCCATGATGTTTAACTTTGTTTTAGGGC
GACTGCCCTGCTGCGTAACATCGTTGCTGCTCCATAACATCAAACATCGACCCACGGCGTAACGCGCTTG
CTGCTTGGATGCCCGAGGCATAGACTGTACCCCAAAAAAACATGTCATAACAAGAAGCCATGAAAACCGC
CACTGCGCCGTTACCACCGCTGCGTTCGGTCAAGGTTCTGGACCAGTTGCGTGACGGCAGTTACGCTACT
TGCATTACAGCTTACGAACCGAACGAGGCTTATGTCCACTGGGTTCGTGCCCGAATTGATCACAGGCAGC
AACGCTCTGTCATCGTTACAATCAACATGCTACCCTCCGCGAGATCATCCGTGTTTCAAACCCGGCAGCT
TAGTTGCCGTTCTTCCGAATAGCATCGGTAACATGAGCAAAGTCTGCCGCCTTACAACGGCTCTCCCGCT
GACGCCGTCCCGGACTGATGGGCTGCCTGTATCGAGTGGTGATTTTGTGCCGAGCTGCCGGTCGGGGAGC
TGTTGGCTGGCTGGTGGCAGGATATATTGTGGTGTAAACAAATTGACGCTTAGACAACTTAATAACACAT
TGCGGACGTTTTTAATGTACTGAATTAACGCCGAATTGAATTATCAGCTTGCATGCCGGTCGATCTAGTA
ACATAGTAGATGACACCGCGCGCGATAATTTATCCTAGTTTGCGCGCTATATTTTGTTTTCTATCGCGTA
TTAAATGTATAATTGCGGGACTCTAATCATAAAAACCCATCTCATAAATAACGTCATGCATTACATGTTA
ATTATTACATGCTTAACGTAATTCAACAGAAATTATATGATAATCATCGCAAGACCGGCAACAGGATTCA
ATCTTAAGAAACTTTATTGCCAAATGTTTGAACGATCTGCTTGACTCTAGGGGTCATCAGATTTCGGTGA
CGGGCAGGACCGGACGGGGCGGCACCGGCAGGCTGAAGTCCAGCTGCCAGAAACCCACGTCATGCCAGTT
CCCGTGCTTGAAGCCGGCCGCCCGCAGCATGCCGCGGGGGGCATATCCGAGCGCCTCGTGCATGCGCACG
CTCGGGTCGTTGGGCAGCCCGATGACAGCGACCACGCTCTTGAAGCCCTGTGCCTCCAGGGACTTCAGCA
GGTGGGTGTAGAGCGTGGAGCCCAGTCCCGTCCGCTGGTGGCGGGGGGAGACGTACACGGTCGACTCGGC
CGTCCAGTCGTAGGCGTTGCGTGCCTTCCAGGGACCCGCGTAGGCGATGCCGGCGACCTCGCCGTCCACC
TCGGCGACGAGCCAGGGATAGCGCTCCCGCAGACGGACGAGGTCGTCCGTCCACTCCTGCGGTTCCTGCG
GCTCGGTACGGAAGTTGACCGTGCTTGTCTCGATGTAGTGGTTGACGATGGTGCAGACCGCCGGCATGTC
CGCCTCGGTGGCACGGCGGATGTCGGCCGGGCGTCGTTCTGGGCTCATGGTAGATCCCCTCGATCGAGTT
GAGAGTGAATATGAGACTCTAATTGGATACCGAGGGGAATTTATGGAACGTCAGTGGAGCATTTTTGACA
AGAAATATTTGCTAGCTGATAGTGACCTTAGGCGACTTTTGAACGCGCAATAATGGTTTCTGACGTATGT
GCTTAGCTCATTAAACTCCAGAAACCCGCGGCTCAGTGGCTCCTTCAACGTTGCGGTTCTGTCAGTTCCA
AACGTAAAACGGCTTGTCCCGCGTCATCGGCGGGGGTCATAACGTGACTCCCTTAATTCTCATGTATGAT
AATTCGAGGGTACCCGGGGATCCTCTAGAGGGCCCGACGTCGCATGCCTGCAGGTCACTGGATTTTGGTT
TTAGGAATTAGAAATTTTATTGATAGAAGTATTTTACAAATACAAATACATACTAAGGGTTTCTTATATG
CTCAACACATGAGCGAAACCCTATAAGAACCCTAATTCCCTTATCTGGGAACTACTCACACATTATTCTG
GAGAAAAATAGAGAGAGATAGATTTGTAGAGAGAGACTGGTGATTTTTGCGGACTCTAGCATGGCCGCGG
TTACTTGTACAGCTCGTCCATGCCGAGAGTGATCCCGGCGGCGGTCACGAACTCCAGCAGGACCATGTGA
TCGCGCTTCTCGTTGGGGTCTTTGCTCAGGGCGGACTGGGTGCTCAGGTAGTGGTTGTCGGGCAGCAGCA
CGGGGCCGTCGCCGATGGGGGTGTTCTGCTGGTAGTGGTCGGCGAGCTGCACGCTGCCGTCCTCGATGTT
GTGGCGGATCTTGAAGTTCACCTTGATGCCGTTCTTCTGCTTGTCGGCCATGATATAGACGTTGTGGCTG
TTGTAGTTGTACTCCAGCTTGTGCCCCAGGATGTTGCCGTCCTCCTTGAAGTCGATGCCCTTCAGCTCGA
TGCGGTTCACCAGGGTGTCGCCCTCGAACTTCACCTCGGCGCGGGTCTTGTAGTTGCCGTCGTCCTTGAA
GAAGATGGTGCGCTCCTGGACGTAGCCTTCGGGCATGGCGGACTTGAAGAAGTCGTGCTGCTTCATGTGG
TCGGGGTAGCGGCTGAAGCACTGCACGCCGTAGGTCAGGGTGGTCACGAGGGTGGGCCAGGGCACGGGCA
GCTTGCCGGTGGTGCAGATGAACTTCAGGGTCAGCTTGCCGTAGGTGGCATCGCCCTCGCCCTCGCCGGA
CACGCTGAACTTGTGGCCGTTTACGTCGCCGTCCAGCTCGACCAGGATGGGCACCACCCCGGTGAACAGC
TCCTCGCCCTTGCTCACCATTGATATCACCACTTTGTACAAGAAAGCTGGGTGTCATAATTCATCATGCT
TGTACAGCTCGTCCATGCCGAGAGTGATCCCGGCGGCGGTCACGAACTCCAGCAGGACCATGTGATCGCG
CTTCTCGTTGGGGTCTTTGCTCAGGGCGGACTGGGTGCTCAGGTAGTGGTTGTCGGGCAGCAGCACGGGG
CCGTCGCCGATGGGGGTGTTCTGCTGGTAGTGGTCGGCGAGCTGCACGCTGCCGTCCTCGATGTTGTGGC
GGATCTTGAAGTTCACCTTGATGCCGTTCTTCTGCTTGTCGGCCATGATATAGACGTTGTGGCTGTTGTA
GTTGTACTCCAGCTTGTGCCCCAGGATGTTGCCGTCCTCCTTGAAGTCGATGCCCTTCAGCTCGATGCGG
TTCACCAGGGTGTCGCCCTCGAACTTCACCTCGGCGCGGGTCTTGTAGTTGCCGTCGTCCTTGAAGAAGA
TGGTGCGCTCCTGGACGTAGCCTTCGGGCATGGCGGACTTGAAGAAGTCGTGCTGCTTCATGTGGTCGGG
GTAGCGGCTGAAGCACTGCACGCCGTAGGTCAGGGTGGTCACGAGGGTGGGCCAGGGCACGGGCAGCTTG
CCGGTGGTGCAGATGAACTTCAGGGTCAGCTTGCCGTAGGTGGCATCGCCCTCGCCCTCGCCGGACACGC
TGAACTTGTGGCCGTTTACGTCGCCGTCCAGCTCGACCAGGATGGGCACCACCCCGGTGAACAGCTCCTC
GCCCTTGCTCACCATACCTCCACTGCCACCCTTGTACAGCTCGTCCATGCCGCCGGTGGAGTGGCGGCCC
TCGGCGCGTTCGTACTGTTCCACGATGGTGTAGTCCTCGTTGTGGGAGGTGATGTCCAACTTGATGTTGA
CGTTGTAGGCGCCGGGCAGCTGCACGGGCTTCTTGGCCTTGTAGGTGGTCTTGACCTCAGCGTCGTAGTG
GCCGCCGTCCTTCAGCTTCAGCCTCTGCTTGATCTCGCCCTTCAGGGCGCCGTCCTCGGGGTACATCCGC
TCGGAGGAGGCCTCCCAGCCCATGGTCTTCTTCTGCATTACGGGGCCGTCGGAGGGGAAGTTGGTGCCGC
GCAGCTTCACCTTGTAGATGAACTCGCCGTCCTGCAGGGAGGAGTCCTGGGTCACGGTCACCACGCCGCC
GTCCTCGAAGTTCATCACGCGCTCCCACTTGAAGCCCTCGGGGAAGGACAGCTTCAAGTAGTCGGGGATG
TCGGCGGGGTGCTTCACGTAGGCCTTGGAGCCGTACATGAACTGAGGGGACAGGATGTCCCAGGCGAAGG
GCAGGGGGCCACCCTTGGTCACCTTCAGCTTGGCGGTCTGGGTGCCCTCGTAGGGGCGGCCCTCGCCCTC
GCCCTCGATCTCGAACTCGTGGCCGTTCACGGAGCCCTCCATGTGCACCTTGAAGCGCATGAACTCCTTG
ATGATGGCCATGTTATCCTCCTCGCCCTTGCTCACCATGGCTGGATTGGGCAGGAGATAGAGGGAAAGAG
CTAAGAAGAGAGCGAGTGTGAAGGCTTTCATTGTAGCCTGCTTTTTTGTACAAACTTGTGATATCACTAG
TGCGGCCGCCTGCAGGTCGACTAGAATAGTAAATTGTAATGTTGTTTGTTGTTTGTTTTGTTGTGGTATT
GTTGTAAAAATACCGGAGTCCTCTCCAAATGAAATGAACTTCCTTATATAGAGGAAGGGTCTTGCGAAGG
ATAGTGGGATTGTGCGTCATCCCTTACGTCAGTGGAGATATCACATCAATCCACTTGCTTTGAAGACGTG
GTTGGAACGTCTTCTTTTTCCACGATGCTCCTCGTGGGTGGGGGTCCATCTTTGGGACCACTGTCGGCAG
AGGCATCTTGAACGATAGCCTTTCCTTTATCGCAATGATGGCATTTGTAGGTGCCACCTTCCTTTTCTAC
TGTCCTTTTGATGAAGTGACAGATAGCTGGGCAATGGAATCCGAGGAGGTTTCCCGATATTACCCTTTGT
TGAAAAGTCTCAATAGCCCTTTGGTCTTCTGAGACTGTATCTTTGATATTCTTGGAGTAGACGAGAGTGT
CGTGCTCCACCATGTTGACGAAGATTTTCTTCTTGTCATTGAGTCGTAAAAGACTCTGTATGAACTGTTC
GCCAGTCTTCACGGCGAGTTCTGTTAGATCCTCGATCTGAATTTTTGACTCCATGGCCTTTGATTCAGTA
GGAACTACTTTCTTAGAGACTCCAATCTCTATTACTTGCCTTGGTTTATGAAGCAAGCCTTGAATCGTCC
ATACTGGAATAGTACTTCTGATCTTGAGAAATATATCTTTCTCTGTGTTCTTGATGCAGTTAGTCCTGAA
TCTTTTGACTGCATCTTTAACCTTCTTGGGAAGGTATTTGATCTCCTGGAGATTATTACTCGGGTAGATC
GTCTTGATGAGACCTGCCGCGTAGGCCTCTCTAACCATCTGTGGGTCAGCATTCTTTCTGAAATTGAAGA
GGCTAATCTTCTCATTATCGGTGGTGAACATGGTATCGTCACCTTCTCCGTCGAACTTTCTTCCTAGATC
GTAGAGATAGAGAAAGTCGTCCATGGTGATCTCCGGGGCAAAGGAGATCAGCTTGGCTCTAGTCGACCAT
ATGGGAGAGCTCAAG
Features (pLannotate 1.2.2; 26 found; start..end, strand, type, name):
     60..84      +  misc_feature   RB T-DNA repeat: right border repeat from nopaline C58 T-DNA
    423..824     +  CDS            Y4CG_SINFN (fragment): Protein inferred from homology: Swiss-Prot protein existence level 3. From Sinorhizobium fredii (strain NBRC 101917 / NGR234).
   1384..2013    +  CDS            pVS1 StaA: stability protein from the Pseudomonas plasmid pVS1 (Heeb et al., 2000)
   2446..3514    +  CDS            pVS1 RepA (fragment): replication protein from the Pseudomonas plasmid pVS1 (Heeb et al., 2000)
   3580..3774    +  rep_origin     pVS1 oriV: origin of replication for the Pseudomonas plasmid pVS1 (Heeb et al., 2000)
   3977..4016    +  CDS            rop (fragment): Rop protein, which maintains plasmids at low copy number; rop
   4118..4258    +  misc_feature   bom: basis of mobility region from pBR322
   4444..5032    -  rep_origin     ori: high-copy-number ColE1/pMB1/pBR322/pUC origin of replication
   5276..6063    -  CDS            SmR (fragment): aminoglycoside adenylyltransferase (Murphy, 1985); aadA; confers resistance to spectinomycin and streptomycin
   6074..6130    -  CDS            GmR (fragment): gentamycin acetyltransferase; aacC1; confers resistance to gentamycin
   6220..6357    +  CDS            int (fragment): INT2_ECOLX - Protein inferred from homology: Swiss-Prot protein existence level 3. Putative integrase believed to be involved in the insertion of antibiotic resistance genes into plasmids and transposons. From Escherichia coli.
   6595..6619    +  misc_feature   LB T-DNA repeat: left border repeat from nopaline C58 T-DNA
   6712..6967    -  terminator     NOS terminator: nopaline synthase terminator and poly(A) signal
   6990..7538    -  CDS            bar: PAT_STRHY - Experimental evidence at protein level: Swiss-Prot protein existence level 1. Inactivates phosphinothricin (PPT) by transfer of an acetyl group from acetyl CoA. Can also acetylate demethylphosphinothricin but not PTT or glutamate. This enzyme is an effector of phosphinothricin tripeptide (PTT or bialaphos) resistance. From Streptomyces hygroscopicus. Introduced by genetic manipulation and expressed in glufosinate-tolerant maize by Dekalb Genetics.
   7580..7759    -  promoter       NOS promoter: nopaline synthase promoter
   7849..7870    +  misc_feature   MCS (fragment): pUC18/19 multiple cloning site
   7897..8056    -  polyA_signal   CaMV poly(A) signal (fragment): cauliflower mosaic virus polyadenylation signal
   8121..8840    -  CDS            EGFP: the original enhanced GFP (Yang et al., 1996) mammalian codon-optimized
   8848..8872    +  protein_bind   attB2: mutant version of attB; recombination site for the Gateway® BP reaction BP Clonase™
   8889..9605    -  CDS            EGFP: EGFP is a basic (constitutively fluorescent) green fluorescent protein published in 1996, derived from Aequorea victoria. It is reported to be a rapidly-maturing weak dimer with moderate acid sensitivity.
   9621..10328   -  CDS            mCherry: mCherry is a basic (constitutively fluorescent) red fluorescent protein published in 2004, derived from Discosoma sp.. It is reported to be a very rapidly-maturing monomer with low acid sensitivity.
  10329..10391   -  CDS            SPOR1_IPOBA (fragment): Experimental evidence at transcript level: Swiss-Prot protein existence level 2. Major tuberous root protein. From Ipomoea batatas (Sweet potato) (Convolvulus batatas).
  10395..10419   -  protein_bind   attB1: mutant version of attB; recombination site for the Gateway® BP reaction BP Clonase™
  10462..10487   -  misc_feature   TMV Ω (fragment): translational enhancer from the tobacco mosaic virus 5'-leader sequence (Gallie et al., 1988)
  10518..10862   -  promoter       CaMV 35S promoter: strong constitutive promoter from cauliflower mosaic virus
  10519..10565   -  promoter       minimal CaMV 35S promoter: minimal 35S promoter from cauliflower mosaic virus
