>Addgene plasmid #159097 | p35S::SP-mCherry-GFP-HDEL | addgene full sequence | sequence record 410984 | Addgene NGS Result
TTGAGATCCTTTTTTTCTGCGCGTAATCTGCTGCTTGCAAACAAAAAAACCACCGCTACCAGCGGTGGTT
TGTTTGCCGGATCAAGAGCTACCAACTCTTTTTCCGAAGGTAACTGGCTTCAGCAGAGCGCAGATACCAA
ATACTGTTCTTCTAGTGTAGCCGTAGTTAGGCCACCACTTCAAGAACTCTGTAGCACCGCCTACATACCT
CGCTCTGCTAATCCTGTTACCAGTGGCTGCTGCCAGTGGCGATAAGTCGTGTCTTACCGGGTTGGACTCA
AGACGATAGTTACCGGATAAGGCGCAGCGGTCGGGCTGAACGGGGGGTTCGTGCACACAGCCCAGCTTGG
AGCGAACGACCTACACCGAACTGAGATACCTACAGCGTGAGCTATGAGAAAGCGCCACGCTTCCCGAAGG
GAGAAAGGCGGACAGGTATCCGGTAAGCGGCAGGGTCGGAACAGGAGAGCGCACGAGGGAGCTTCCAGGG
GGAAACGCCTGGTATCTTTATAGTCCTGTCGGGTTTCGCCACCTCTGACTTGAGCGTCGATTTTTGTGAT
GCTCGTCAGGGGGGCGGAGCCTATGGAAAAACGCCAGCAACGCGGCCTTTTTACGGTTCCTGGCCTTTTG
CTGGCCTTTTGCTCACATGTTCTTTCCTGCGTTATCCCCTGATTCTGTGGATAACCGTATTACCGCCTTT
GAGTGAGCTGATACCGCTCGCCGCAGCCGAACGACCGAGCGCAGCGAGTCAGTGAGCGAGGAAGCGGAAG
AGCGCCCAATACGCAAACCGCCTCTCCCCGCGCGTTGGCCGATTCATTAATGCAGCTGGCACGACAGGTT
TCCCGACTGGAAAGCGGGCAGTGAGCGCAACGCAATTAATACGCGTACCGCTAGCCAGGAAGAGTTTGTA
GAAACGCAAAAAGGCCATCCGTCAGGATGGCCTTCTGCTTAGTTTGATGCCTGGCAGTTTATGGCGGGCG
TCCTGCCCGCCACCCTCCGGGCCGTTGCTTCACAACGTTCAAATCCGCTCCCGGCGGATTTGTCCTACTC
AGGAGAGCGTTCACCGACAAACAACAGATAAAACGAAAGGCCCAGTCTTCCGACTGAGCCTTTCGTTTTA
TTTGATGCCTGGCAGTTCCCTACTCTCGCGTTAACGCTAGCATGGATGTTTTCCCAGTCACGACGTTGTA
AAACGACGGCCAGTCTTAAGCTCGGGCCCCAAATAATGATTTTATTTTGACTGATAGTGACCTGTTCGTT
GCAACAAATTGATGAGCAATGCTTTTTTATAATGCCAACTTTGTACAAAAAAGCAGGCTACAATGAAAGC
CTTCACACTCGCTCTCTTCTTAGCTCTTTCCCTCTATCTCCTGCCCAATCCAGCCATGGTGAGCAAGGGC
GAGGAGGATAACATGGCCATCATCAAGGAGTTCATGCGTTTCAAGGTGCACATGGAGGGCTCCGTGAACG
GCCACGAGTTCGAGATCGAGGGCGAGGGCGAGGGCCGCCCCTACGAGGGCACCCAGACCGCCAAGCTGAA
GGTGACCAAGGGTGGCCCCCTGCCCTTCGCCTGGGACATCCTGTCCCCTCAGTTCATGTACGGCTCCAAG
GCCTACGTGAAGCACCCCGCCGACATCCCCGACTACTTGAAGCTGTCCTTCCCCGAGGGCTTCAAGTGGG
AGCGCGTGATGAACTTCGAGGACGGCGGCGTGGTGACCGTGACCCAGGACTCCTCCCTGCAGGACGGCGA
GTTCATCTACAAGGTGAAGCTGCGCGGCACCAACTTCCCCTCCGACGGCCCCGTAATGCAGAAGAAGACC
ATGGGCTGGGAGGCCTCCTCCGAGCGGATGTACCCCGAGGACGGCGCCCTGAAGGGCGAGATCAAGCAGA
GGCTGAAGCTGAAGGACGGCGGCCACTACGACGCTGAGGTCAAGACCACCTACAAGGCCAAGAAGCCCGT
GCAGCTGCCCGGCGCCTACAACGTCAACATCAAGTTGGACATCACCTCCCACAACGAGGACTACACCATC
GTGGAACAGTACGAACGCGCCGAGGGCCGCCACTCCACCGGCGGCATGGACGAGCTGTACAAGGGTGGCA
GTGGAGGTATGGTGAGCAAGGGCGAGGAGCTGTTCACCGGGGTGGTGCCCATCCTGGTCGAGCTGGACGG
CGACGTAAACGGCCACAAGTTCAGCGTGTCCGGCGAGGGCGAGGGCGATGCCACCTACGGCAAGCTGACC
CTGAAGTTCATCTGCACCACCGGCAAGCTGCCCGTGCCCTGGCCCACCCTCGTGACCACCCTGACCTACG
GCGTGCAGTGCTTCAGCCGCTACCCCGACCACATGAAGCAGCACGACTTCTTCAAGTCCGCCATGCCCGA
AGGCTACGTCCAGGAGCGCACCATCTTCTTCAAGGACGACGGCAACTACAAGACCCGCGCCGAGGTGAAG
TTCGAGGGCGACACCCTGGTGAACCGCATCGAGCTGAAGGGCATCGACTTCAAGGAGGACGGCAACATCC
TGGGGCACAAGCTGGAGTACAACTACAACAGCCACAACGTCTATATCATGGCCGACAAGCAGAAGAACGG
CATCAAGGTGAACTTCAAGATCCGCCACAACATCGAGGACGGCAGCGTGCAGCTCGCCGACCACTACCAG
CAGAACACCCCCATCGGCGACGGCCCCGTGCTGCTGCCCGACAACCACTACCTGAGCACCCAGTCCGCCC
TGAGCAAAGACCCCAACGAGAAGCGCGATCACATGGTCCTGCTGGAGTTCGTGACCGCCGCCGGGATCAC
TCTCGGCATGGACGAGCTGTACAAGCATGATGAATTATGACACCCAGCTTTCTTGTACAAAGTGGTGATA
TCAATGGTGAGCAAGGGCGAGGAGCTGTTCACCGGGGTGGTGCCCATCCTGGTCGAGCTGGACGGCGACG
TAAACGGCCACAAGTTCAGCGTGTCCGGCGAGGGCGAGGGCGATGCCACCTACGGCAAGCTGACCCTGAA
GTTCATCTGCACCACCGGCAAGCTGCCCGTGCCCTGGCCCACCCTCGTGACCACCCTGACCTACGGCGTG
CAGTGCTTCAGCCGCTACCCCGACCACATGAAGCAGCACGACTTCTTCAAGTCCGCCATGCCCGAAGGCT
ACGTCCAGGAGCGCACCATCTTCTTCAAGGACGACGGCAACTACAAGACCCGCGCCGAGGTGAAGTTCGA
GGGCGACACCCTGGTGAACCGCATCGAGCTGAAGGGCATCGACTTCAAGGAGGACGGCAACATCCTGGGG
CACAAGCTGGAGTACAACTACAACAGCCACAACGTCTATATCATGGCCGACAAGCAGAAGAACGGCATCA
AGGTGAACTTCAAGATCCGCCACAACATCGAGGACGGCAGCGTGCAGCTCGCCGACCACTACCAGCAGAA
CACCCCCATCGGCGACGGCCCCGTGCTGCTGCCCGACAACCACTACCTGAGCACCCAGTCCGCCCTGAGC
AAAGACCCCAACGAGAAGCGCGATCACATGGTCCTGCTGGAGTTCGTGACCGCCGCCGGGATCACTCTCG
GCATGGACGAGCTGTACAAGTAACCGCGGCCATGCTAGAGTCCGCAAAAATCACCAGTCTCTCTCTACAA
ATCTATCTCTCTCTATTTTTCTCCAGAATAATGTGTGAGTAGTTCCCAGATAAGGGAATTAGGGTTCTTA
TAGGGTTTCGCTCATGTGTTGAGCATATAAGAAACCCTTAGTATGTATTTGTATTTGTAAAATACTTCTA
TCAATAAAATTTCTAATTCCTAAAACCAAAATCCAGTGACCTGCAGGCATGCGACGTCGGGCCCTCTAGA
GGATCCCCGGGTACCGCGAATTATCGATCATGAGCGGAGAATTAAGGGAGTCACGTTATGACCCCCGCCG
ATGACGCGGGACAAGCCGTTTTACGTTTGGAACTGACAGAACCGCAACGTTGAAGGAGCCACTGAGCCGC
GGGTTTCTGGAGTTTAATGAGCTAAGCACATACGTCAGAAACCATTATTGCGCGTTCAAAAGTCGCCTAA
GGTCACTATCAGCTAGCAAATATTTCTTGTCAAAAATGCTCCACTGACGTTCCATAAATTCCCCTCGGTA
TCCAATTAGAGTCTCATATTCACTCTCAACTCGATCGAGGGGATCTACCATGAGCCCAGAACGACGCCCG
GCCGACATCCGCCGTGCCACCGAGGCGGACATGCCGGCGGTCTGCACCATCGTCAACCACTACATCGAGA
CAAGCACGGTCAACTTCCGTACCGAGCCGCAGGAACCGCAGGAGTGGACGGACGACCTCGTCCGTCTGCG
GGAGCGCTATCCCTGGCTCGTCGCCGAGGTGGACGGCGAGGTCGCCGGCATCGCCTACGCGGGTCCCTGG
AAGGCACGCAACGCCTACGACTGGACGGCCGAGTCGACCGTGTACGTCTCCCCCCGCCACCAGCGGACGG
GACTGGGCTCCACGCTCTACACCCACCTGCTGAAGTCCCTGGAGGCACAGGGCTTCAAGAGCGTGGTCGC
TGTCATCGGGCTGCCCAACGACCCGAGCGTGCGCATGCACGAGGCGCTCGGATATGCCCCCCGCGGCATG
CTGCGGGCGGCCGGCTTCAAGCACGGGAACTGGCATGACGTGGGTTTCTGGCAGCTGGACTTCAGCCTGC
CGGTGCCGCCCCGTCCGGTCCTGCCCGTCACCGAAATCTGATGACCCCTAGAGTCAAGCAGATCGTTCAA
ACATTTGGCAATAAAGTTTCTTAAGATTGAATCCTGTTGCCGGTCTTGCGATGATTATCATATAATTTCT
GTTGAATTACGTTAAGCATGTAATAATTAACATGTAATGCATGACGTTATTTATGAGATGGGTTTTTATG
ATTAGAGTCCCGCAATTATACATTTAATACGCGATAGAAAACAAAATATAGCGCGCAAACTAGGATAAAT
TATCGCGCGCGGTGTCATCTATGTTACTAGATCGACCGGCATGCAAGCTGATAATTCAATTCGGCGTTAA
TTCAGTACATTAAAAACGTCCGCAATGTGTTATTAAGTTGTCTAAGCGTCAATTTGTTTACACCACAATA
TATCCTGCCACCAGCCAGCCAACAGCTCCCCGACCGGCAGCTCGGCACAAAATCACCACTCGATACAGGC
AGCCCATCAGTCCGGGACGGCGTCAGCGGGAGAGCCGTTGTAAGGCGGCAGACTTTGCTCATGTTACCGA
TGCTATTCGGAAGAACGGCAACTAAGCTGCCGGGTTTGAAACACGGATGATCTCGCGGAGGGTAGCATGT
TGATTGTAACGATGACAGAGCGTTGCTGCCTGTGATCAATTCGGGCACGAACCCAGTGGACATAAGCCTG
TTCGGTTCGTAAGCTGTAATGCAAGTAGCGTATGCGCTCACGCAACTGGTCCAGAACCTTGACCGAACGC
AGCGGTGGTAACGGCGCAGTGGCGGTTTTCATGGCTTGTTATGACTGTTTTTTTGGGGTACAGTCTATGC
CTCGGGCATCCAAGCAGCAAGCGCGTTACGCCGTGGGTCGATGTTTGATGTTATGGAGCAGCAACGATGT
TACGCAGCAGGGCAGTCGCCCTAAAACAAAGTTAAACATCATGGGGGAAGCGGTGATCGCCGAAGTATCG
ACTCAACTATCAGAGGTAGTTGGCGTCATCGAGCGCCATCTCGAACCGACGTTGCTGGCCGTACATTTGT
ACGGCTCCGCAGTGGATGGCGGCCTGAAGCCACACAGTGATATTGATTTGCTGGTTACGGTGACCGTAAG
GCTTGATGAAACAACGCGGCGAGCTTTGATCAACGACCTTTTGGAAACTTCGGCTTCCCCTGGAGAGAGC
GAGATTCTCCGCGCTGTAGAAGTCACCATTGTTGTGCACGACGACATCATTCCGTGGCGTTATCCAGCTA
AGCGCGAACTGCAATTTGGAGAATGGCAGCGCAATGACATTCTTGCAGGTATCTTCGAGCCAGCCACGAT
CGACATTGATCTGGCTATCTTGCTGACAAAAGCAAGAGAACATAGCGTTGCCTTGGTAGGTCCAGCGGCG
GAGGAACTCTTTGATCCGGTTCCTGAACAGGATCTATTTGAGGCGCTAAATGAAACCTTAACGCTATGGA
ACTCGCCGCCCGACTGGGCTGGCGATGAGCGAAATGTAGTGCTTACGTTGTCCCGCATTTGGTACAGCGC
AGTAACCGGCAAAATCGCGCCGAAGGATGTCGCTGCCGACTGGGCAATGGAGCGCCTGCCGGCCCAGTAT
CAGCCCGTCATACTTGAAGCTAGACAGGCTTATCTTGGACAAGAAGAAGATCGCTTGGCCTCGCGCGCAG
ATCAGTTGGAAGAATTTGTCCACTACGTGAAAGGCGAGATCACCAAGGTAGTCGGCAAATAATGTCTAGC
TAGAAATTCGTTCAAGCCGACGCCGCTTCGCGGCGCGGCTTAACTCAAGCGTTAGATGCACTAAGCACAT
AATTGCTCACAGCCAAACTATCAGGTCAAGTCTGCTTTTATTATTTTTAAGCGTGCATAATAAGCCCTAC
ACAAATTGGGAGATATATCATGCATGACCAAAATCCCTTAACGTGAGTTTTCGTTCCACTGAGCGTCAGA
CCCCGTAGAAAAGATCAAAGGATCTTCTTGAGATCCTTTTTTTCTGCGCGTAATCTGCTGCTTGCAAACA
AAAAAACCACCGCTACCAGCGGTGGTTTGTTTGCCGGATCAAGAGCTACCAACTCTTTTTCCGAAGGTAA
CTGGCTTCAGCAGAGCGCAGATACCAAATACTGTCCTTCTAGTGTAGCCGTAGTTAGGCCACCACTTCAA
GAACTCTGTAGCACCGCCTACATACCTCGCTCTGCTAATCCTGTTACCAGTGGCTGCTGCCAGTGGCGAT
AAGTCGTGTCTTACCGGGTTGGACTCAAGACGATAGTTACCGGATAAGGCGCAGCGGTCGGGCTGAACGG
GGGGTTCGTGCACACAGCCCAGCTTGGAGCGAACGACCTACACCGAACTGAGATACCTACAGCGTGAGCT
ATGAGAAAGCGCCACGCTTCCCGAAGGGAGAAAGGCGGACAGGTATCCGGTAAGCGGCAGGGTCGGAACA
GGAGAGCGCACGAGGGAGCTTCCAGGGGGAAACGCCTGGTATCTTTATAGTCCTGTCGGGTTTCGCCACC
TCTGACTTGAGCGTCGATTTTTGTGATGCTCGTCAGGGGGGCGGAGCCTATGGAAAAACGCCAGCAACGC
GGCCTTTTTACGGTTCCTGGCCTTTTGCTGGCCTTTTGCTCACATGTTCTTTCCTGCGTTATCCCCTGAT
TCTGTGGATAACCGTATTACCGCCTTTGAGTGAGCTGATACCGCTCGCCGCAGCCGAACGACCGAGCGCA
GCGAGTCAGTGAGCGAGGAAGCGGAAGAGCGCCTGATGCGGTATTTTCTCCTTACGCATCTGTGCGGTAT
TTCACACCGCATATGGTGCACTCTCAGTACAATCTGCTCTGATGCCGCATAGTTAAGCCAGTATACACTC
CGCTATCGCTACGTGACTGGGTCATGGCTGCGCCCCGACACCCGCCAACACCCGCTGACGCGCCCTGACG
GGCTTGTCTGCTCCCGGCATCCGCTTACAGACAAGCTGTGACCGTCTCCGGGAGCTGCATGTGTCAGAGG
TTTTCACCGTCATCACCGAAACGCGCGAGGCAGGGTGCCTTGATGTGGGCGCCGGCGGTCGAGTGGCGAC
GGCGCGGCTTGTCCGCGCCCTGGTAGATTGCCTGGCCGTAGGCCAGCCATTTTTGAGCGGCCAGCGGCCG
CGATAGGCCGACGCGAAGCGGCGGGGCGTAGGGAGCGCAGCGACCGAAGGGTAGGCGCTTTTTGCAGCTC
TTCGGCTGTGCGCTGGCCAGACAGTTATGCACAGGCCAGGCGGGTTTTAAGAGTTTTAATAAGTTTTAAA
GAGTTTTAGGCGGAAAAATCGCCTTTTTTCTCTTTTATATCAGTCACTTACATGTGTGACCGGTTCCCAA
TGTACGGCTTTGGGTTCCCAATGTACGGGTTCCGGTTCCCAATGTACGGCTTTGGGTTCCCAATGTACGT
GCTATCCACAGGAAAGAGACCTTTTCGACCTTTTTCCCCTGCTAGGGCAATTTGCCCTAGCATCTGCTCC
GTACATTAGGAACCGGCGGATGCTTCGCCCTCGATCAGGTTGCGGTAGCGCATGACTAGGATCGGGCCAG
CCTGCCCCGCCTCCTCCTTCAAATCGTACTCCGGCAGGTCATTTGACCCGATCAGCTTGCGCACGGTGAA
ACAGAACTTCTTGAACTCTCCGGCGCTGCCACTGCGTTCGTAGATCGTCTTGAACAACCATCTGGCTTCT
GCCTTGCCTGCGGCGCGGCGTGCCAGGCGGTAGAGAAAACGGCCGATGCCGGGATCGATCAAAAAGTAAT
CGGGGTGAACCGTCAGCACGTCCGGGTTCTTGCCTTCTGTGATCTCGCGGTACATCCAATCAGCTAGCTC
GATCTCGATGTACTCCGGCCGCCCGGTTTCGCTCTTTACGATCTTGTAGCGGCTAATCAAGGCTTCACCC
TCGGATACCGTCACCAGGCGGCCGTTCTTGGCCTTCTTCGTACGCTGCATGGCAACGTGCGTGGTGTTTA
ACCGAATGCAGGTTTCTACCAGGTCGTCTTTCTGCTTTCCGCCATCGGCTCGCCGGCAGAACTTGAGTAC
GTCCGCAACGTGTGGACGGAACACGCGGCCGGGCTTGTCTCCCTTCCCTTCCCGGTATCGGTTCATGGAT
TCGGTTAGATGGGAAACCGCCATCAGTACCAGGTCGTAATCCCACACACTGGCCATGCCGGCCGGCCCTG
CGGAAACCTCTACGTGCCCGTCTGGAAGCTCGTAGCGGATCACCTCGCCAGCTCGTCGGTCACGCTTCGA
CAGACGGAAAACGGCCACGTCCATGATGCTGCGACTATCGCGGGTGCCCACGTCATAGAGCATCGGAACG
AAAAAATCTGGTTGCTCGTCGCCCTTGGGCGGCTTCCTAATCGACGGCGCACCGGCTGCCGGCGGTTGCC
GGGATTCTTTGCGGATTCGATCAGCGGCCGCTTGCCACGATTCACCGGGGCGTGCTTCTGCCTCGATGCG
TTGCCGCTGGGCGGCCTGCGCGGCCTTCAACTTCTCCACCAGGTCATCACCCAGCGCCGCGCCGATTTGT
ACCGGGCCGGATGGTTTGCGACCGCTCACGCCGATTCCTCGGGCTTGGGGGTTCCAGTGCCATTGCAGGG
CCGGCAGACAACCCAGCCGCTTACGCCTGGCCAACCGCCCGTTCCTCCACACATGGGGCATTCCACGGCG
TCGGTGCCTGGTTGTTCTTGATTTTCCATGCCGCCTCCTTTAGCCGCTAAAATTCATCTACTCATTTATT
CATTTGCTCATTTACTCTGGTAGCTGCGCGATGTATTCAGATAGCAGCTCGGTAATGGTCTTGCCTTGGC
GTACCGCGTACATCTTCAGCTTGGTGTGATCCTCCGCCGGCAACTGAAAGTTGACCCGCTTCATGGCTGG
CGTGTCTGCCAGGCTGGCCAACGTTGCAGCCTTGCTGCTGCGTGCGCTCGGACGGCCGGCACTTAGCGTG
TTTGTGCTTTTGCTCATTTTCTCTTTACCTCATTAACTCAAATGAGTTTTGATTTAATTTCAGCGGCCAG
CGCCTGGACCTCGCGGGCAGCGTCGCCCTCGGGTTCTGATTCAAGAACGGTTGTGCCGGCGGCGGCAGTG
CCTGGGTAGCTCACGCGCTGCGTGATACGGGACTCAAGAATGGGCAGCTCGTACCCGGCCAGCGCCTCGG
CAACCTCACCGCCGATGCGCGTGCCTTTGATCGCCCGCGACACGACAAAGGCCGCTTGTAGCCTTCCATC
CGTGACCTCAATGCGCTGCTTAACCAGCTCCACCAGGTCGGCGGTGGCCCATATGTCGTAAGGGCTTGGC
TGCACCGGAATCAGCACGAAGTCGGCTGCCTTGATCGCGGACACAGCCAAGTCCGCCGCCTGGGGCGCTC
CGTCGATCACTACGAAGTCGCGCCGGCCGATGGCCTTCACGTCGCGGTCAATCGTCGGGCGGTCGATGCC
GACAACGGTTAGCGGTTGATCTTCCCGCACGGCCGCCCAATCGCGGGCACTGCCCTGGGGATCGGAATCG
ACTAACAGAACATCGGCCCCGGCGAGTTGCAGGGCGCGGGCTAGATGGGTTGCGATGGTCGTCTTGCCTG
ACCCGCCTTTCTGGTTAAGTACAGCGATAACCTTCATGCGTTCCCCTTGCGTATTTGTTTATTTACTCAT
CGCATCATATACGCAGCGACCGCATGACGCAAGCTGTTTTACTCAAATACACATCACCTTTTTAGACGGC
GGCGCTCGGTTTCTTCAGCGGCCAAGCTGGCCGGCCAGGCCGCCAGCTTGGCATCAGACAAACCGGCCAG
GATTTCATGCAGCCGCACGGTTGAGACGTGCGCGGGCGGCTCGAACACGTACCCGGCCGCGATCATCTCC
GCCTCGATCTCTTCGGTAATGAAAAACGGTTCGTCCTGGCCGTCCTGGTGCGGTTTCATGCTTGTTCCTC
TTGGCGTTCATTCTCGGCGGCCGCCAGGGCGTCGGCCTCGGTCAATGCGTCCTCACGGAAGGCACCGCGC
CGCCTGGCCTCGGTGGGCGTCACTTCCTCGCTGCGCTCAAGTGCGCGGTACAGGGTCGAGCGATGCACGC
CAAGCAGTGCAGCCGCCTCTTTCACGGTGCGGCCTTCCTGGTCGATCAGCTCGCGGGCGTGCGCGATCTG
TGCCGGGGTGAGGGTAGGGCGGGGGCCAAACTTCACGCCTCGGGCCTTGGCGGCCTCGCGCCCGCTCCGG
GTGCGGTCGATGATTAGGGAACGCTCGAACTCGGCAATGCCGGCGAACACGGTCAACACCATGCGGCCGG
CCGGCGTGGTGGTGTCGGCCCACGGCTCTGCCAGGCTACGCAGGCCCGCGCCGGCCTCCTGGATGCGCTC
GGCAATGTCCAGTAGGTCGCGGGTGCTGCGGGCCAGGCGGTCTAGCCTGGTCACTGTCACAACGTCGCCA
GGGCGTAGGTGGTCAAGCATCCTGGCCAGCTCCGGGCGGTCGCGCCTGGTGCCGGTGATCTTCTCGGAAA
ACAGCTTGGTGCAGCCGGCCGCGTGCAGTTCGGCCCGTTGGTTGGTCAAGTCCTGGTCGTCGGTGCTGAC
GCGGGCATAGCCCAGCAGGCCAGCGGCGGCGCTCTTGTTCATGGCGTAATGTCTCCGGTTCTAGTCGCAA
GTATTCTACTTTATGCGACTAAAACACGCGACAAGAAAACGCCAGGAAAAGGGCAGGGCGGCAGCCTGTC
GCGTAACTTAGGACTTGTGCGACATGTCGTTTTCAGAAGACGGCTGCACTGAACGTCAGAAGCCGACTGC
ACTATAGCAGCGGAGGGGTTGGATCAAAGTACTTTAAAGTACTTTAAAGTACTTTAAAGTACTTTGATCC
CGAGGGGAACCCTGTGGTTGGCATGCACATACAAATGGACGAACGGATAAACCTTTTCACGCCCTTTTAA
ATATCCGATTATTCTAATAAACGCTCTTTTCTCTTAGGTTTACCCGCCAATATATCCTGTCAAACACTGA
TAGTTTAAACTGAAGGCGGGAAACGACAATCTGATCCAAGCTCAAGCTAAGCTTGAGCTCTCCCATATGG
TCGACTAGAGCCAAGCTGATCTCCTTTGCCCCGGAGATCACCATGGACGACTTTCTCTATCTCTACGATC
TAGGAAGAAAGTTCGACGGAGAAGGTGACGATACCATGTTCACCACCGATAATGAGAAGATTAGCCTCTT
CAATTTCAGAAAGAATGCTGACCCACAGATGGTTAGAGAGGCCTACGCGGCAGGTCTCATCAAGACGATC
TACCCGAGTAATAATCTCCAGGAGATCAAATACCTTCCCAAGAAGGTTAAAGATGCAGTCAAAAGATTCA
GGACTAACTGCATCAAGAACACAGAGAAAGATATATTTCTCAAGATCAGAAGTACTATTCCAGTATGGAC
GATTCAAGGCTTGCTTCATAAACCAAGGCAAGTAATAGAGATTGGAGTCTCTAAGAAAGTAGTTCCTACT
GAATCAAAGGCCATGGAGTCAAAAATTCAGATCGAGGATCTAACAGAACTCGCCGTGAAGACTGGCGAAC
AGTTCATACAGAGTCTTTTACGACTCAATGACAAGAAGAAAATCTTCGTCAACATGGTGGAGCACGACAC
TCTCGTCTACTCCAAGAATATCAAAGATACAGTCTCAGAAGACCAAAGGGCTATTGAGACTTTTCAACAA
AGGGTAATATCGGGAAACCTCCTCGGATTCCATTGCCCAGCTATCTGTCACTTCATCAAAAGGACAGTAG
AAAAGGAAGGTGGCACCTACAAATGCCATCATTGCGATAAAGGAAAGGCTATCGTTCAAGATGCCCCTGC
CGACAGTGGTCCCAAAGATGGACCCCCACCCACGAGGAGCATCGTGGAAAAAGAAGACGTTCCAACCACG
TCTTCAAAGCAAGTGGATTGATGTGATATCTCCACTGACGTAAGGGATGACGCACAATCCCACTATCCTT
CGCAAGACCCTTCCTCTATATAAGGAAGTTCATTTCATTTGGAGAGGACTCCGGTATTTTTACAACAATT
ACCACAACAAAACAAACAACAAACAACATTACAATTTACTATTCTAGTCGACCTGCAGGCGGCCGCACTA
GTGATATCACAAGTTTGTACAAAAAAGCAGGCTACAATGAAAGCCTTCACACTCGCTCTCTTCTTAGCTC
TTTCCCTCTATCTCCTGCCCAATCCAGCCATGGTGAGCAAGGGCGAGGAGGATAACATGGCCATCATCAA
GGAGTTCATGCGTTTCAAGGTGCACATGGAGGGCTCCGTGAACGGCCACGAGTTCGAGATCGAGGGCGAG
GGCGAGGGCCGCCCCTACGAGGGCACCCAGACCGCCAAGCTGAAGGTGACCAAGGGTGGCCCCCTGCCCT
TCGCCTGGGACATCCTGTCCCCTCAGTTCATGTACGGCTCCAAGGCCTACGTGAAGCACCCCGCCGACAT
CCCCGACTACTTGAAGCTGTCCTTCCCCGAGGGCTTCAAGTGGGAGCGCGTGATGAACTTCGAGGACGGC
GGCGTGGTGACCGTGACCCAGGACTCCTCCCTGCAGGACGGCGAGTTCATCTACAAGGTGAAGCTGCGCG
GCACCAACTTCCCCTCCGACGGCCCCGTAATGCAGAAGAAGACCATGGGCTGGGAGGCCTCCTCCGAGCG
GATGTACCCCGAGGACGGCGCCCTGAAGGGCGAGATCAAGCAGAGGCTGAAGCTGAAGGACGGCGGCCAC
TACGACGCTGAGGTCAAGACCACCTACAAGGCCAAGAAGCCCGTGCAGCTGCCCGGCGCCTACAACGTCA
ACATCAAGTTGGACATCACCTCCCACAACGAGGACTACACCATCGTGGAACAGTACGAACGCGCCGAGGG
CCGCCACTCCACCGGCGGCATGGACGAGCTGTACAAGGGTGGCAGTGGAGGTATGGTGAGCAAGGGCGAG
GAGCTGTTCACCGGGGTGGTGCCCATCCTGGTCGAGCTGGACGGCGACGTAAACGGCCACAAGTTCAGCG
TGTCCGGCGAGGGCGAGGGCGATGCCACCTACGGCAAGCTGACCCTGAAGTTCATCTGCACCACCGGCAA
GCTGCCCGTGCCCTGGCCCACCCTCGTGACCACCCTGACCTACGGCGTGCAGTGCTTCAGCCGCTACCCC
GACCACATGAAGCAGCACGACTTCTTCAAGTCCGCCATGCCCGAAGGCTACGTCCAGGAGCGCACCATCT
TCTTCAAGGACGACGGCAACTACAAGACCCGCGCCGAGGTGAAGTTCGAGGGCGACACCCTGGTGAACCG
CATCGAGCTGAAGGGCATCGACTTCAAGGAGGACGGCAACATCCTGGGGCACAAGCTGGAGTACAACTAC
AACAGCCACAACGTCTATATCATGGCCGACAAGCAGAAGAACGGCATCAAGGTGAACTTCAAGATCCGCC
ACAACATCGAGGACGGCAGCGTGCAGCTCGCCGACCACTACCAGCAGAACACCCCCATCGGCGACGGCCC
CGTGCTGCTGCCCGACAACCACTACCTGAGCACCCAGTCCGCCCTGAGCAAAGACCCCAACGAGAAGCGC
GATCACATGGTCCTGCTGGAGTTCGTGACCGCCGCCGGGATCACTCTCGGCATGGACGAGCTGTACAAGC
ATGATGAATTATGACACCCAGCTTTCTTGTACAAAGTTGGCATTATAAGAAAGCATTGCTTATCAATTTG
TTGCAACGAACAGGTCACTATCAGTCAAAATAAAATCATTATTTGCCATCCAGCTGATATCCCCTATAGT
GAGTCGTATTACATGGTCATAGCTGTTTCCTGGCAGCTCTGGCCCGTGTCTCAAAATCTCTGATGTTACA
TTGCACAAGATAAAAATATATCATCATGATCAGTCCTGCTCCTCGGCCACGAAGTGCACGCAGTTGCCGG
CCGGGTCGCGCAGGGCGAACTCCCGCCCCCACGGCTGCTCGCCGATCTCGGTCATGGCCGGCCCGGAGGC
GTCCCGGAAGTTCGTGGACACGACCTCCGACCACTCGGCGTACAGCTCGTCCAGGCCGCGCACCCACACC
CAGGCCAGGGTGTTGTCCGGCACCACCTGGTCCTGGACCGCGCTGATGAACAGGGTCACGTCGTCCCGGA
CCACACCGGCGAAGTCGTCCTCCACGAAGTCCCGGGAGAACCCGAGCCGGTCGGTCCAGAACTCGACCGC
TCCGGCGACGTCGCGCGCGGTGAGCACCGGAACGGCACTGGTCAACTTGGCCATGGTTTAGTTCCTCACC
TTGTCGTATTATACTATGCCGATATACTATGCCGATGATTAATTGTCAACACGTGCTGATCATGACCAAA
ATCCCTTAACGTGAGTTACGCGTCGTTCCACTGAGCGTCAGACCCCGTAGAAAAGATCAAAGGATCTTC
Features (pLannotate 1.2.2; 39 found; start..end, strand, type, name):
      1..589     +  rep_origin     ori: high-copy-number ColE1/pMB1/pBR322/pUC origin of replication
    772..864     +  CDS            lacI (fragment): lac repressor; lacI; The lac repressor binds to the lac operator to inhibit transcription in E. coli. This inhibition can be relieved by adding lactose or isopropyl-β-D-thiogalactopyranoside (IPTG).
    919..946     -  terminator     rrnB T2 terminator: transcription terminator T2 from the E. coli rrnB gene
   1078..1121    +  terminator     rrnB T1 terminator: Escherichia coli rrnB; transcription terminator T1 from the E. coli rrnB gene
   1168..1204    -  CDS            lacZα (fragment): LacZα fragment of β-galactosidase; lacZ fragment
   1220..1319    +  protein_bind   attL1: mutant version of attL; recombination site for the Gateway® LR reaction LR Clonase™
   1323..1385    +  CDS            SPOR1_IPOBA (fragment): Experimental evidence at transcript level: Swiss-Prot protein existence level 2. Major tuberous root protein. From Ipomoea batatas (Sweet potato) (Convolvulus batatas).
   1386..2093    +  CDS            mCherry: mCherry is a basic (constitutively fluorescent) red fluorescent protein published in 2004, derived from Discosoma sp.. It is reported to be a very rapidly-maturing monomer with low acid sensitivity.
   2109..2825    +  CDS            EGFP: EGFP is a basic (constitutively fluorescent) green fluorescent protein published in 1996, derived from Aequorea victoria. It is reported to be a rapidly-maturing weak dimer with moderate acid sensitivity.
   2842..2866    -  protein_bind   attB2: mutant version of attB; recombination site for the Gateway® BP reaction BP Clonase™
   2874..3593    +  CDS            EGFP: the original enhanced GFP (Yang et al., 1996) mammalian codon-optimized
   3658..3817    +  polyA_signal   CaMV poly(A) signal (fragment): cauliflower mosaic virus polyadenylation signal
   3844..3866    -  misc_feature   MCS (fragment): pUC18/19 multiple cloning site
   3959..4138    +  promoter       NOS promoter: nopaline synthase promoter
   4180..4728    +  CDS            bar: PAT_STRHY - Experimental evidence at protein level: Swiss-Prot protein existence level 1. Inactivates phosphinothricin (PPT) by transfer of an acetyl group from acetyl CoA. Can also acetylate demethylphosphinothricin but not PTT or glutamate. This enzyme is an effector of phosphinothricin tripeptide (PTT or bialaphos) resistance. From Streptomyces hygroscopicus. Introduced by genetic manipulation and expressed in glufosinate-tolerant maize by Dekalb Genetics.
   4751..5003    +  terminator     NOS terminator: nopaline synthase terminator and poly(A) signal
   5096..5120    -  misc_feature   LB T-DNA repeat: left border repeat from nopaline C58 T-DNA
   5379..5402    +  promoter       Pc promoter (fragment): intI1 (promoter lies within the coding sequence); class 1 integron promoter
   5578..5634    +  CDS            GmR (fragment): gentamycin acetyltransferase; aacC1; confers resistance to gentamycin
   5645..6432    +  CDS            SmR (fragment): aminoglycoside adenylyltransferase (Murphy, 1985); aadA; confers resistance to spectinomycin and streptomycin
   6678..7266    +  rep_origin     ori: high-copy-number ColE1/pMB1/pBR322/pUC origin of replication
   7452..7592    -  misc_feature   bom: basis of mobility region from pBR322
   7694..7733    -  CDS            rop (fragment): Rop protein, which maintains plasmids at low copy number; rop
   7936..8130    -  rep_origin     pVS1 oriV: origin of replication for the Pseudomonas plasmid pVS1 (Heeb et al., 2000)
   8196..9269    -  CDS            pVS1 RepA: replication protein from the Pseudomonas plasmid pVS1 (Heeb et al., 2000)
   9698..10327   -  CDS            pVS1 StaA: stability protein from the Pseudomonas plasmid pVS1 (Heeb et al., 2000)
  10887..11288   -  CDS            Y4CG_SINFN (fragment): Protein inferred from homology: Swiss-Prot protein existence level 3. From Sinorhizobium fredii (strain NBRC 101917 / NGR234).
  11658..11682   -  misc_feature   RB T-DNA repeat: right border repeat from nopaline C58 T-DNA
  12375..12719   +  promoter       CaMV 35S promoter: strong constitutive promoter from cauliflower mosaic virus
  12672..12718   +  promoter       minimal CaMV 35S promoter: minimal 35S promoter from cauliflower mosaic virus
  12751..12776   +  misc_feature   TMV Ω (fragment): translational enhancer from the tobacco mosaic virus 5'-leader sequence (Gallie et al., 1988)
  12819..12843   +  protein_bind   attB1: mutant version of attB; recombination site for the Gateway® BP reaction BP Clonase™
  12847..12909   +  CDS            SPOR1_IPOBA (fragment): Experimental evidence at transcript level: Swiss-Prot protein existence level 2. Major tuberous root protein. From Ipomoea batatas (Sweet potato) (Convolvulus batatas).
  12910..13617   +  CDS            mCherry: mCherry is a basic (constitutively fluorescent) red fluorescent protein published in 2004, derived from Discosoma sp.. It is reported to be a very rapidly-maturing monomer with low acid sensitivity.
  13633..14349   +  CDS            EGFP: EGFP is a basic (constitutively fluorescent) green fluorescent protein published in 1996, derived from Aequorea victoria. It is reported to be a rapidly-maturing weak dimer with moderate acid sensitivity.
  14366..14465   -  protein_bind   attL2: mutant version of attL; recombination site for the Gateway® LR reaction LR Clonase™
  14483..14501   -  promoter       T7 promoter: promoter for bacteriophage T7 RNA polymerase
  14590..14964   -  CDS            BleoR: antibiotic-binding protein; Sh ble from Streptoalloteichus hindustanus; confers resistance to bleomycin, phleomycin, and Zeocin™
  14983..15030   -  promoter       EM7 promoter: synthetic bacterial promoter&nbsp
