[The description below was written by a language model from this plasmid's Addgene catalogue record and pLannotate feature annotations shown in this document.]
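Description:
p35S::SP-mCherry-GFP-HDEL is a plant binary expression vector built by Gateway recombination into the pB7FWG2 backbone. It carries a ColE1/pBR322-type origin with a bom site for propagation in E. coli and the pVS1 oriV, RepA and StaA functions for maintenance in Agrobacterium. Bacterial selection uses the aadA spectinomycin/streptomycin resistance gene. Between the nopaline-type right and left T-DNA borders sit two units: a NOS promoter–bar–NOS terminator cassette conferring Basta (phosphinothricin) resistance in plants, and the payload cassette.

The payload is driven by the CaMV 35S promoter with a fragment of the TMV Ω leader. Flanked by attB1 and attB2, it encodes a signal peptide matching sweet potato sporamin, then mCherry joined to EGFP by a short flexible Gly/Ser linker, with an HDEL ER-retention motif according to the construct name. The signal peptide directs the fusion into the secretory pathway and HDEL holds it in the ER lumen, which is continuous with the nuclear envelope. Because donor and acceptor are tethered, the fusion serves as a positive control for acceptor-photobleaching FRET in the plant ER or nuclear envelope. The backbone's own EGFP and the CaMV poly(A) signal lie downstream of attB2; whether that EGFP is translated is not stated.

The two sequence records disagree. The depositor sequence is 11,495 nt, whereas the repository's sequencing result is 15,119 nt. The longer record contains a second copy of the SP-mCherry-EGFP insert bounded by attL1 and attL2, plus a second ColE1 origin, rrnB terminators and an EM7-driven bleomycin/Zeocin resistance gene. These are entry-clone-like elements, suggesting an unresolved recombination product, and the record itself notes the larger size and a possible insert duplication.
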