Addgene plasmid #159097: p35S::SP-mCherry-GFP-HDEL
Purpose: Positive control for FRET in plant ER / nuclear envelope.
Depositing lab: Joe McKenna. Depositing organization: Oxford Brookes University. Publication: Maize (Zea mays L.) Nucleoskeletal Proteins Regulate Nuclear Envelope Remodeling and Function in Stomatal Complex Development and Pollen Viability. McKenna JF, Gumber HK, Turpin ZM, Jalovec AM, Kartick AC, Graumann K, Bass HW. Front Plant Sci. 2021 Feb 17;12:645218. doi: 10.3389/fpls.2021.645218. eCollection 2021. PubMed 33679862.
Backbone
  Vector backbone: pB7FWG2
  Backbone manufacturer: Ghent
  Backbone size w/o insert (bp): 11628
  Total vector size (bp): 11495
  Modifications to backbone: Introduction of SP-mCherry-GFP-HDEL for FRET positive control
  Vector type: Plant Expression
  Selectable markers: Basta
Growth in bacteria
  Bacterial resistance: Spectinomycin, 50 μg/mL
  Growth temperature: 37°C
  Growth strain: DH5alpha
  Copy number: Unknown
Gene/Insert
  Gene/Insert name: SP-mCherry-GFP-HDEL
  Species: Synthetic
  Insert size (bp): 1528
  Promoter: 35S
  Tag / fusion protein: mCherry, GFP
  Cloning method: Gateway Cloning
  Sequencing primers: 5′ ctgttccacgatggtgtagtcc; 3′ ctgttccacgatggtgtagtcc
Terms and licenses: Academic/Nonprofit Terms; Industry Terms: Not Available to Industry
Depositor comments: Addgene QC NGS and diagnostic digest data shows a larger than expected plasmid sequence, relative to the sequence provided by the depositing laboratory, including a potential duplication of the insert sequence. This construct is used as an positive control for apFRET in the ER or outer nuclear envelope in plant cells. The mCherry and GFP are fused by a GGSGG amino acid linker.
How to cite: p35S::SP-mCherry-GFP-HDEL was a gift from Joe McKenna (Addgene plasmid # 159097 ; http://n2t.net/addgene:159097 ; RRID:Addgene_159097)
